>Addgene plasmid #249226 | pLenti-hPTPRD-gRNA2 | addgene full sequence | sequence record 499775 | Addgene NGS Result
TTAATGTAGTCTTATGCAATACTCTTGTAGTCTTGCAACATGGTAACGATGAGTTAGCAACATGCCTTAC
AAGGAGAGAAAAAGCACCGTGCATGCCGATTGGTGGAAGTAAGGTGGTACGATCGTGCCTTATTAGGAAG
GCAACAGACGGGTCTGACATGGATTGGACGAACCACTGAATTGCCGCATTGCAGAGATATTGTATTTAAG
TGCCTAGCTCGATACATAAACGGGTCTCTCTGGTTAGACCAGATCTGAGCCTGGGAGCTCTCTGGCTAAC
TAGGGAACCCACTGCTTAAGCCTCAATAAAGCTTGCCTTGAGTGCTTCAAGTAGTGTGTGCCCGTCTGTT
GTGTGACTCTGGTAACTAGAGATCCCTCAGACCCTTTTAGTCAGTGTGGAAAATCTCTAGCAGTGGCGCC
CGAACAGGGACTTGAAAGCGAAAGGGAAACCAGAGGAGCTCTCTCGACGCAGGACTCGGCTTGCTGAAGC
GCGCACGGCAAGAGGCGAGGGGCGGCGACTGGTGAGTACGCCAAAAATTTTGACTAGCGGAGGCTAGAAG
GAGAGAGATGGGTGCGAGAGCGTCAGTATTAAGCGGGGGAGAATTAGATCGCGATGGGAAAAAATTCGGT
TAAGGCCAGGGGGAAAGAAAAAATATAAATTAAAACATATAGTATGGGCAAGCAGGGAGCTAGAACGATT
CGCAGTTAATCCTGGCCTGTTAGAAACATCAGAAGGCTGTAGACAAATACTGGGACAGCTACAACCATCC
CTTCAGACAGGATCAGAAGAACTTAGATCATTATATAATACAGTAGCAACCCTCTATTGTGTGCATCAAA
GGATAGAGATAAAAGACACCAAGGAAGCTTTAGACAAGATAGAGGAAGAGCAAAACAAAAGTAAGACCAC
CGCACAGCAAGCGGCCGCTGATCTTCAGACCTGGAGGAGGAGATATGAGGGACAATTGGAGAAGTGAATT
ATATAAATATAAAGTAGTAAAAATTGAACCATTAGGAGTAGCACCCACCAAGGCAAAGAGAAGAGTGGTG
CAGAGAGAAAAAAGAGCAGTGGGAATAGGAGCTTTGTTCCTTGGGTTCTTGGGAGCAGCAGGAAGCACTA
TGGGCGCAGCGTCAATGACGCTGACGGTACAGGCCAGACAATTATTGTCTGGTATAGTGCAGCAGCAGAA
CAATTTGCTGAGGGCTATTGAGGCGCAACAGCATCTGTTGCAACTCACAGTCTGGGGCATCAAGCAGCTC
CAGGCAAGAATCCTGGCTGTGGAAAGATACCTAAAGGATCAACAGCTCCTGGGGATTTGGGGTTGCTCTG
GAAAACTCATTTGCACCACTGCTGTGCCTTGGAATGCTAGTTGGAGTAATAAATCTCTGGAACAGATTTG
GAATCACACGACCTGGATGGAGTGGGACAGAGAAATTAACAATTACACAAGCTTAATACACTCCTTAATT
GAAGAATCGCAAAACCAGCAAGAAAAGAATGAACAAGAATTATTGGAATTAGATAAATGGGCAAGTTTGT
GGAATTGGTTTAACATAACAAATTGGCTGTGGTATATAAAATTATTCATAATGATAGTAGGAGGCTTGGT
AGGTTTAAGAATAGTTTTTGCTGTACTTTCTATAGTGAATAGAGTTAGGCAGGGATATTCACCATTATCG
TTTCAGACCCACCTCCCAACCCCGAGGGGACCCAGAGAGGGCCTATTTCCCATGATTCCTTCATATTTGC
ATATACGATACAAGGCTGTTAGAGAGATAATTAGAATTAATTTGACTGTAAACACAAAGATATTAGTACA
AAATACGTGACGTAGAAAGTAATAATTTCTTGGGTAGTTTGCAGTTTTAAAATTATGTTTTAAAATGGAC
TATCATATGCTTACCGTAACTTGAAAGTATTTCGATTTCTTGGCTTTATATATCTTGTGGAAAGGACGAA
ACACCGCTACCTCGACTTTGCGAGGGTTTTAGAGCTAGAAATAGCAAGTTAAAATAAGGCTAGTCCGTTA
TCAACTTGAAAAAGTGGCACCGAGTCGGTGCTTTTTTGAATTCTAGATCTTGAGACAAATGGCAGTATTC
ATCCACAATTTTAAAAGAAAAGGGGGGATTGGGGGGTACAGTGCAGGGGAAAGAATAGTAGACATAATAG
CAACAGACATACAAACTAAAGAATTACAAAAACAAATTACAAAAATTCAAAATTTTCGGGTTTATTACAG
GGACAGCAGAGATCCACTTTGGCGCCGGCTCGAGTGGCTCCGGTGCCCGTCAGTGGGCAGAGCGCACATC
GCCCACAGTCCCCGAGAAGTTGGGGGGAGGGGTCGGCAATTGAACCGGTGCCTAGAGAAGGTGGCGCGGG
GTAAACTGGGAAAGTGATGTCGTGTACTGGCTCCGCCTTTTTCCCGAGGGTGGGGGAGAACCGTATATAA
GTGCAGTAGTCGCCGTGAACGTTCTTTTTCGCAACGGGTTTGCCGCCAGAACACAGGTGTCGTGACGCGG
GATCCGCCACCATGACCGAGTACAAGCCCACGGTGCGCCTCGCCACCCGCGACGACGTCCCCAGGGCCGT
ACGCACCCTCGCCGCCGCGTTCGCCGACTACCCCGCCACGCGCCACACCGTCGATCCGGACCGCCACATC
GAGCGGGTCACCGAGCTGCAAGAACTCTTCCTCACGCGCGTCGGGCTCGACATCGGCAAGGTGTGGGTCG
CGGACGACGGCGCCGCGGTGGCGGTCTGGACCACGCCGGAGAGCGTCGAAGCGGGGGCGGTGTTCGCCGA
GATCGGCCCGCGCATGGCCGAGTTGAGCGGTTCCCGGCTGGCCGCGCAGCAACAGATGGAAGGCCTCCTG
GCGCCGCACCGGCCCAAGGAGCCCGCGTGGTTCCTGGCCACCGTCGGAGTCTCGCCCGACCACCAGGGCA
AGGGTCTGGGCAGCGCCGTCGTGCTCCCCGGAGTGGAGGCGGCCGAGCGCGCCGGGGTGCCCGCCTTCCT
GGAGACCTCCGCGCCCCGCAACCTCCCCTTCTACGAGCGGCTCGGCTTCACCGTCACCGCCGACGTCGAG
GTGCCCGAAGGACCGCGCACCTGGTGCATGACCCGCAAGCCCGGTGCCTGAACGCGTTAAGTCGACAATC
AACCTCTGGATTACAAAATTTGTGAAAGATTGACTGGTATTCTTAACTATGTTGCTCCTTTTACGCTATG
TGGATACGCTGCTTTAATGCCTTTGTATCATGCTATTGCTTCCCGTATGGCTTTCATTTTCTCCTCCTTG
TATAAATCCTGGTTGCTGTCTCTTTATGAGGAGTTGTGGCCCGTTGTCAGGCAACGTGGCGTGGTGTGCA
CTGTGTTTGCTGACGCAACCCCCACTGGTTGGGGCATTGCCACCACCTGTCAGCTCCTTTCCGGGACTTT
CGCTTTCCCCCTCCCTATTGCCACGGCGGAACTCATCGCCGCCTGCCTTGCCCGCTGCTGGACAGGGGCT
CGGCTGTTGGGCACTGACAATTCCGTGGTGTTGTCGGGGAAATCATCGTCCTTTCCTTGGCTGCTCGCCT
GTGTTGCCACCTGGATTCTGCGCGGGACGTCCTTCTGCTACGTCCCTTCGGCCCTCAATCCAGCGGACCT
TCCTTCCCGCGGCCTGCTGCCGGCTCTGCGGCCTCTTCCGCGTCTTCGCCTTCGCCCTCAGACGAGTCGG
ATCTCCCTTTGGGCCGCCTCCCCGCGTCGACTTTAAGACCAATGACTTACAAGGCAGCTGTAGATCTTAG
CCACTTTTTAAAAGAAAAGGGGGGACTGGAAGGGCTAATTCACTCCCAACGAAGACAAGATCTGCTTTTT
GCTTGTACTGGGTCTCTCTGGTTAGACCAGATCTGAGCCTGGGAGCTCTCTGGCTAACTAGGGAACCCAC
TGCTTAAGCCTCAATAAAGCTTGCCTTGAGTGCTTCAAGTAGTGTGTGCCCGTCTGTTGTGTGACTCTGG
TAACTAGAGATCCCTCAGACCCTTTTAGTCAGTGTGGAAAATCTCTAGCAGTACGTATAGTAGTTCATGT
CATCTTATTATTCAGTATTTATAACTTGCAAAGAAATGAATATCAGAGAGTGAGAGGAACTTGTTTATTG
CAGCTTATAATGGTTACAAATAAAGCAATAGCATCACAAATTTCACAAATAAAGCATTTTTTTCACTGCA
TTCTAGTTGTGGTTTGTCCAAACTCATCAATGTATCTTATCATGTCTGGCTCTAGCTATCCCGCCCCTAA
CTCCGCCCATCCCGCCCCTAACTCCGCCCAGTTCCGCCCATTCTCCGCCCCATGGCTGACTAATTTTTTT
TATTTATGCAGAGGCCGAGGCCGCCTCGGCCTCTGAGCTATTCCAGAAGTAGTGAGGAGGCTTTTTTGGA
GGCCTAGGGACGTACCCAATTCGCCCTATAGTGAGTCGTATTACGCGCGCTCACTGGCCGTCGTTTTACA
ACGTCGTGACTGGGAAAACCCTGGCGTTACCCAACTTAATCGCCTTGCAGCACATCCCCCTTTCGCCAGC
TGGCGTAATAGCGAAGAGGCCCGCACCGATCGCCCTTCCCAACAGTTGCGCAGCCTGAATGGCGAATGGG
[124 nt withheld, positions 4621-4744]
C
[91 nt withheld, positions 4746-4836]
A
[49 nt withheld, positions 4838-4886]
CCTTTGACGTTGGAGTCCACGTTCTTT
[37 nt withheld, positions 4914-4950]
ACCCTATCTCGGTCTATTCTTTTGATTTATAAGGGATTTTGCCGATTTCGGCCTATTGGTTAAAAAATGA
GCTGATTTAACAAAAATTTAACGCGAATTTTAACAAAATATTAACGCTTACAATTTAGGTGGCACTTTTC
GGGGAAATGTGCGCGGAACCCCTATTTGTTTATTTTTCTAAATACATTCAAATATGTATCCGCTCATGAG
ACAATAACCCTGATAAATGCTTCAATAATATTGAAAAAGGAAGAGTATGAGTATTCAACATTTCCGTGTC
GCCCTTATTCCCTTTTTTGCGGCATTTTGCCTTCCTGTTTTTGCTCACCCAGAAACGCTGGTGAAAGTAA
AAGATGCTGAAGATCAGTTGGGTGCACGAGTGGGTTACATCGAACTGGATCTCAACAGCGGTAAGATCCT
TGAGAGTTTTCGCCCCGAAGAACGTTTTCCAATGATGAGCACTTTTAAAGTTCTGCTATGTGGCGCGGTA
TTATCCCGTATTGACGCCGGGCAAGAGCAACTCGGTCGCCGCATACACTATTCTCAGAATGACTTGGTTG
AGTACTCACCAGTCACAGAAAAGCATCTTACGGATGGCATGACAGTAAGAGAATTATGCAGTGCTGCCAT
AACCATGAGTGATAACACTGCGGCCAACTTACTTCTGACAACGATCGGAGGACCGAAGGAGCTAACCGCT
TTTTTGCACAACATGGGGGATCATGTAACTCGCCTTGATCGTTGGGAACCGGAGCTGAATGAAGCCATAC
CAAACGACGAGCGTGACACCACGATGCCTGTAGCAATGGCAACAACGTTGCGCAAACTATTAACTGGCGA
ACTACTTACTCTAGCTTCCCGGCAACAATTAATAGACTGGATGGAGGCGGATAAAGTTGCAGGACCACTT
CTGCGCTCGGCCCTTCCGGCTGGCTGGTTTATTGCTGATAAATCTGGAGCCGGTGAGCGTGGGTCTCGCG
GTATCATTGCAGCACTGGGGCCAGATGGTAAGCCCTCCCGTATCGTAGTTATCTACACGACGGGGAGTCA
GGCAACTATGGATGAACGAAATAGACAGATCGCTGAGATAGGTGCCTCACTGATTAAGCATTGGTAACTG
TCAGACCAAGTTTACTCATATATACTTTAGATTGATTTAAAACTTCATTTTTAATTTAAAAGGATCTAGG
TGAAGATCCTTTTTGATAATCTCATGACCAAAATCCCTTAACGTGAGTTTTCGTTCCACTGAGCGTCAGA
CCCCGTAGAAAAGATCAAAGGATCTTCTTGAGATCCTTTTTTTCTGCGCGTAATCTGCTGCTTGCAAACA
AAAAAACCACCGCTACCAGCGGTGGTTTGTTTGCCGGATCAAGAGCTACCAACTCTTTTTCCGAAGGTAA
CTGGCTTCAGCAGAGCGCAGATACCAAATACTGTTCTTCTAGTGTAGCCGTAGTTAGGCCACCACTTCAA
GAACTCTGTAGCACCGCCTACATACCTCGCTCTGCTAATCCTGTTACCAGTGGCTGCTGCCAGTGGCGAT
AAGTCGTGTCTTACCGGGTTGGACTCAAGACGATAGTTACCGGATAAGGCGCAGCGGTCGGGCTGAACGG
GGGGTTCGTGCACACAGCCCAGCTTGGAGCGAACGACCTACACCGAACTGAGATACCTACAGCGTGAGCT
ATGAGAAAGCGCCACGCTTCCCGAAGGGAGAAAGGCGGACAGGTATCCGGTAAGCGGCAGGGTCGGAACA
GGAGAGCGCACGAGGGAGCTTCCAGGGGGAAACGCCTGGTATCTTTATAGTCCTGTCGGGTTTCGCCACC
TCTGACTTGAGCGTCGATTTTTGTGATGCTCGTCAGGGGGGCGGAGCCTATGGAAAAACGCCAGCAACGC
GGCCTTTTTACGGTTCCTGGCCTTTTGCTGGCCTTTTGCTCACATGTTCTTTCCTGCGTTATCCCCTGAT
TCTGTGGATAACCGTATTACCGCCTTTGAGTGAGCTGATACCGCTCGCCGCAGCCGAACGACCGAGCGCA
GCGAGTCAGTGAGCGAGGAAGCGGAAGAGCGCCCAATACGCAAACCGCCTCTCCCCGCGCGTTGGCCGAT
TCATTAATGCAGCTGGCACGACAGGTTTCCCGACTGGAAAGCGGGCAGTGAGCGCAACGCAATTAATGTG
AGTTAGCTCACTCATTAGGCACCCCAGGCTTTACACTTTATGCTTCCGGCTCGTATGTTGTGTGGAATTG
TGAGCGGATAACAATTTCACACAGGAAACAGCTATGACCATGATTACGCCAAGCGCGCAATTAACCCTCA
CTAAAGGGAACAAAAGCTGGAGCTGCAAGC
Features (pLannotate 1.2.2; 27 found; start..end, strand, type, name):
      5..231     +  promoter       RSV promoter: Rous sarcoma virus enhancer/promoter
    232..412     +  LTR            5' LTR (truncated): truncated 5' long terminal repeat (LTR) from HIV-1
    459..584     +  misc_feature   HIV-1 Ψ: packaging signal of human immunodeficiency virus type 1
    568..931     +  CDS            HIV-1 gag (fragment): gag protein from human immunodeficiency virus 1; gag
   1077..1310    +  misc_feature   RRE: The Rev response element (RRE) of HIV-1 allows for Rev-dependent mRNA export from the nucleus to the cytoplasm.
   1687..1713    +  CDS            Rev (fragment): human immunodeficiency virus 1 (HIV-1) Rev protein; rev; enhances nuclear export of unspliced and incompletely spliced viral mRNAs
   1717..1957    +  promoter       U6 promoter: RNA polymerase III promoter for human U6 snRNA
   1986..2061    +  misc_RNA       gRNA scaffold: guide RNA scaffold for the Streptococcus pyogenes CRISPR/Cas9 system
   2109..2226    +  misc_feature   cPPT/CTS: central polypurine tract and central termination sequence of HIV-1
   2295..2506    +  promoter       EF-1α core promoter: core promoter for human elongation factor EF-1α
   2532..3131    +  CDS            PuroR (fragment): puromycin N-acetyltransferase; pac from Streptomyces; confers resistance to puromycin
   3147..3735    +  misc_feature   WPRE: woodchuck hepatitis virus posttranscriptional regulatory element
   3786..3805    +  misc_feature   cPPT/CTS (fragment): central polypurine tract and central termination sequence of HIV-1
   3807..4040    +  LTR            3' LTR (ΔU3): self-inactivating 3' long terminal repeat (LTR) from HIV-1
   4118..4239    +  polyA_signal   SV40 poly(A) signal: SV40 polyadenylation signal
   4279..4414    +  rep_origin     SV40 ori: SV40 origin of replication
   4435..4453    -  promoter       T7 promoter: promoter for bacteriophage T7 RNA polymerase
   4461..4616    +  CDS            lacZα (fragment): LacZα fragment of β-galactosidase; lacZ fragment
   4621..5049    +  rep_origin     f1 ori (sequence partly withheld): f1 bacteriophage origin of replication; arrow indicates direction of (+) strand synthesis
   5102..5206    +  promoter       AmpR promoter: bla
   5207..6067    +  CDS            AmpR: β-lactamase; bla; confers resistance to ampicillin, carbenicillin, and related antibiotics
   6238..6826    +  rep_origin     ori: high-copy-number ColE1/pMB1/pBR322/pUC origin of replication
   7009..7101    +  CDS            lacI (fragment): lac repressor; lacI; The lac repressor binds to the lac operator to inhibit transcription in E. coli. This inhibition can be relieved by adding lactose or isopropyl-β-D-thiogalactopyranoside (IPTG).
   7114..7135    +  protein_bind   CAP binding site: CAP binding activates transcription in the presence of cAMP. E. coli catabolite activator protein
   7150..7180    +  promoter       lac promoter: promoter for the E. coli lac operon
   7188..7204    +  protein_bind   lac operator: The lac repressor binds to the lac operator to inhibit transcription in E. coli. This inhibition can be relieved by adding lactose or isopropyl-β-D-thiogalactopyranoside (IPTG). lac repressor encoded by lacI
   7249..7267    +  promoter       T3 promoter: promoter for bacteriophage T3 RNA polymerase
