[The description below was written by a language model from this plasmid's Addgene catalogue record and pLannotate feature annotations shown in this document.]
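Description:
pLenti-hPTPRD-gRNA2 is a third-generation, self-inactivating lentiviral CRISPR plasmid built on the pLenti-sgRNA backbone and designed to knock out human PTPRD, the gene encoding receptor-type protein tyrosine phosphatase delta. It is propagated in E. coli through a high-copy ColE1/pUC-type origin with ampicillin selection (AmpR, β-lactamase). The backbone also carries an f1 origin, an SV40 origin and poly(A) signal, and remnants of a lac/lacZα cloning region flanked by T7 and T3 promoters.

The viral genome is transcribed from an RSV promoter fused to a truncated HIV-1 5' LTR, which makes expression of the genomic RNA Tat-independent. It includes the Ψ packaging signal with a partial gag sequence, the Rev response element for nuclear export of the unspliced RNA, a cPPT/CTS element to aid nuclear import, a WPRE to improve transcript stability and expression, and a ΔU3 3' LTR that inactivates the LTR promoter after integration.

Within this frame, a human U6 RNA polymerase III promoter drives a PTPRD-targeting spacer joined to the Streptococcus pyogenes Cas9 guide RNA scaffold. A separate EF-1α core promoter drives puromycin N-acetyltransferase, allowing selection of transduced mammalian cells. The annotated features include no Cas9 coding sequence, so the nuclease must be supplied separately, for example by using Cas9-expressing cells. As the name suggests, this appears to be one of several guides against PTPRD. The record gives the purpose only as PTPRD CRISPR knockout, and the cloning sites used to insert the guide are not recorded.
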