Addgene plasmid #249226: pLenti-hPTPRD-gRNA2
Purpose: PTPRD CRISPR KO
Depositing lab: Weihong Tan. Depositing organization: Hangzhou Institute of Medicine, Chinese Academy of Sciences. Publication: SPARK-seq: A high-throughput platform for aptamer discovery and kinetic profiling. Luo G, Song J, Fu Y, Jiang Y, Gao Y, Zhong Z, Li L, Wei Y, Jia HR, Guo L, Fu T, Wu Q, Tan W. Science. 2026 Jan;391(6780):eadv6127. doi: 10.1126/science.adv6127. Epub 2026 Jan 1. PubMed 41477891.
Backbone
  Vector backbone: pLenti-sgRNA
  Backbone manufacturer: Eric Lander and David Sabatini, Addgene plasmid #71409
  Vector type: Lentiviral, CRISPR
Growth in bacteria
  Bacterial resistance: Ampicillin, 100 μg/mL
  Growth temperature: 37°C
  Growth strain: NEB Stable
  Copy number: High Copy
Gene/Insert
  Gene/Insert name: PTPRD
  gRNA/shRNA sequence: CTACCTCGACTTTGCGAGG
  Species: H. sapiens (human)
  Entrez Gene: PTPRD (a.k.a. HPTP, HPTPD, HPTPDELTA, PTPD, R-PTP-delta, RPTPDELTA)
  Promoter: U6
  Cloning method: Restriction Enzyme; 5′ cloning site Unknown (unknown if destroyed)
Terms and licenses: Academic/Nonprofit Terms; Industry Terms: Not Available to Industry
How to cite: pLenti-hPTPRD-gRNA2 was a gift from Weihong Tan (Addgene plasmid # 249226 ; http://n2t.net/addgene:249226 ; RRID:Addgene_249226)
